>Addgene plasmid #250261 | pJC2729 - pLenti-X1-EF1A-HA-FBXO31(∆F-box, D334N)-PGK-Neo | addgene full sequence | sequence record 497769 | Addgene NGS Result
TTGAGATCCTTTTTTTCTGCGCGTAATCTGCTGCTTGCAAACAAAAAAACCACCGCTACCAGCGGTGGTT
TGTTTGCCGGATCAAGAGCTACCAACTCTTTTTCCGAAGGTAACTGGCTTCAGCAGAGCGCAGATACCAA
ATACTGTTCTTCTAGTGTAGCCGTAGTTAGGCCACCACTTCAAGAACTCTGTAGCACCGCCTACATACCT
CGCTCTGCTAATCCTGTTACCAGTGGCTGCTGCCAGTGGCGATAAGTCGTGTCTTACCGGGTTGGACTCA
AGACGATAGTTACCGGATAAGGCGCAGCGGTCGGGCTGAACGGGGGGTTCGTGCACACAGCCCAGCTTGG
AGCGAACGACCTACACCGAACTGAGATACCTACAGCGTGAGCTATGAGAAAGCGCCACGCTTCCCGAAGG
GAGAAAGGCGGACAGGTATCCGGTAAGCGGCAGGGTCGGAACAGGAGAGCGCACGAGGGAGCTTCCAGGG
GGAAACGCCTGGTATCTTTATAGTCCTGTCGGGTTTCGCCACCTCTGACTTGAGCGTCGATTTTTGTGAT
GCTCGTCAGGGGGGCGGAGCCTATGGAAAAACGCCAGCAACGCGGCCTTTTTACGGTTCCTGGCCTTTTG
CTGGCCTTTTGCTCACATGTTCTTTCCTGCGTTATCCCCTGATTCTGTGGATAACCGTATTACCGCCTTT
GAGTGAGCTGATACCGCTCGCCGCAGCCGAACGACCGAGCGCAGCGAGTCAGTGAGCGAGGAAGCGGAAG
AGCGCCCAATACGCAAACCGCCTCTCCCCGCGCGTTGGCCGATTCATTAATGCAGCTGGCACGACAGGTT
TCCCGACTGGAAAGCGGGCAGTGAGCGCAACGCAATTAATGTGAGTTAGCTCACTCATTAGGCACCCCAG
GCTTTACACTTTATGCTTCCGGCTCGTATGTTGTGTGGAATTGTGAGCGGATAACAATTTCACACAGGAA
ACAGCTATGACCATGATTACGCCAAGCGCGCAATTAACCCTCACTAAAGGGAACAAAAGCTGGAGCTGCA
AGCTTAATGTAGTCTTATGCAATACTCTTGTAGTCTTGCAACATGGTAACGATGAGTTAGCAACATGCCT
TACAAGGAGAGAAAAAGCACCGTGCATGCCGATTGGTGGAAGTAAGGTGGTACGATCGTGCCTTATTAGG
AAGGCAACAGACGGGTCTGACATGGATTGGACGAACCACTGAATTGCCGCATTGCAGAGATATTGTATTT
AAGTGCCTAGCTCGATACATAAACGGGTCTCTCTGGTTAGACCAGATCTGAGCCTGGGAGCTCTCTGGCT
AACTAGGGAACCCACTGCTTAAGCCTCAATAAAGCTTGCCTTGAGTGCTTCAAGTAGTGTGTGCCCGTCT
GTTGTGTGACTCTGGTAACTAGAGATCCCTCAGACCCTTTTAGTCAGTGTGGAAAATCTCTAGCAGTGGC
GCCCGAACAGGGACTTGAAAGCGAAAGGGAAACCAGAGGAGCTCTCTCGACGCAGGACTCGGCTTGCTGA
AGCGCGCACGGCAAGAGGCGAGGGGCGGCGACTGGTGAGTACGCCAAAAATTTTGACTAGCGGAGGCTAG
AAGGAGAGAGATGGGTGCGAGAGCGTCAGTATTAAGCGGGGGAGAATTAGATCGCGATGGGAAAAAATTC
GGTTAAGGCCAGGGGGAAAGAAAAAATATAAATTAAAACATATAGTATGGGCAAGCAGGGAGCTAGAACG
ATTCGCAGTTAATCCTGGCCTGTTAGAAACATCAGAAGGCTGTAGACAAATACTGGGACAGCTACAACCA
TCCCTTCAGACAGGATCAGAAGAACTTAGATCATTATATAATACAGTAGCAACCCTCTATTGTGTGCATC
AAAGGATAGAGATAAAAGACACCAAGGAAGCTTTAGACAAGATAGAGGAAGAGCAAAACAAAAGTAAGAC
CACCGCACAGCAAGCGGCCGCTGATCTTCAGACCTGGAGGAGGAGATATGAGGGACAATTGGAGAAGTGA
ATTATATAAATATAAAGTAGTAAAAATTGAACCATTAGGAGTAGCACCCACCAAGGCAAAGAGAAGAGTG
GTGCAGAGAGAAAAAAGAGCAGTGGGAATAGGAGCTTTGTTCCTTGGGTTCTTGGGAGCAGCAGGAAGCA
CTATGGGCGCAGCGTCAATGACGCTGACGGTACAGGCCAGACAATTATTGTCTGGTATAGTGCAGCAGCA
GAACAATTTGCTGAGGGCTATTGAGGCGCAACAGCATCTGTTGCAACTCACAGTCTGGGGCATCAAGCAG
CTCCAGGCAAGAATCCTGGCTGTGGAAAGATACCTAAAGGATCAACAGCTCCTGGGGATTTGGGGTTGCT
CTGGAAAACTCATTTGCACCACTGCTGTGCCTTGGAATGCTAGTTGGAGTAATAAATCTCTGGAACAGAT
TTGGAATCACACGACCTGGATGGAGTGGGACAGAGAAATTAACAATTACACAAGCTTAATACACTCCTTA
ATTGAAGAATCGCAAAACCAGCAAGAAAAGAATGAACAAGAATTATTGGAATTAGATAAATGGGCAAGTT
TGTGGAATTGGTTTAACATAACAAATTGGCTGTGGTATATAAAATTATTCATAATGATAGTAGGAGGCTT
GGTAGGTTTAAGAATAGTTTTTGCTGTACTTTCTATAGTGAATAGAGTTAGGCAGGGATATTCACCATTA
TCGTTTCAGACCCACCTCCCAACCCCGAGGGGACCCGACAGGCCCGAAGGAATAGAAGAAGAAGGTGGAG
AGAGAGACAGAGACAGATCCATTCGATTAGTGAACGGATCTCGACGGTATCGGTTAACTTTTAAAAGAAA
AGGGGGGATTGGGGGGTACAGTGCAGGGGAAAGAATAGTAGACATAATAGCAACAGACATACAAACTAAA
GAATTACAAAAACAAATTACAAAATTCAAAATTTTATCGTCCAGTGTGGTGGAATTCTGCAGATATCAAC
AAGTTTGTACAAAAAAGCAGGCTCCACCATGGGAACCGACATTGATTATTGACTAGGCTTTTGCAAAAAG
CTTTGCAAAGATGGATAAAGTTTTAAACAGAGAGGAATCTTTGCAGCTAATGGACCTTCTAGGTCTTGAA
AGGAGTGGGAATTGGCTCCGGTGCCCGTCAGTGGGCAGAGCGCACATCGCCCACAGTCCCCGAGAAGTTG
GGGGGAGGGGTCGGCAATTGAACCGGTGCCTAGAGAAGGTGGCGCGGGGTAAACTGGGAAAGTGATGTCG
TGTACTGGCTCCGCCTTTTTCCCGAGGGTGGGGGAGAACCGTATATAAGTGCAGTAGTCGCCGTGAACGT
TCTTTTTCGCAACGGGTTTGCCGCCAGAACACAGGTAAGTGCCGTGTGTGGTTCCCGCGGGCCTGGCCTC
TTTACGGGTTATGGCCCTTGCGTGCCTTGAATTACTTCCACCTGGCTGCAGTACGTGATTCTTGATCCCG
AGCTTCGGGTTGGAAGTGGGTGGGAGAGTTCGAGGCCTTGCGCTTAAGGAGCCCCTTCGCCTCGTGCTTG
AGTTGAGGCCTGGCCTGGGCGCTGGGGCCGCCGCGTGCGAATCTGGTGGCACCTTCGCGCCTGTCTCGCT
GCTTTCGATAAGTCTCTAGCCATTTAAAATTTTTGATGACCTGCTGCGACGCTTTTTTTCTGGCAAGATA
GTCTTGTAAATGCGGGCCAAGATCTGCACACTGGTATTTCGGTTTTTGGGGCCGCGGGCGGCGACGGGGC
CCGTGCGTCCCAGCGCACATGTTCGGCGAGGCGGGGCCTGCGAGCGCGGCCACCGAGAATCGGACGGGGG
TAGTCTCAAGCTGGCCGGCCTGCTCTGGTGCCTGGCCTCGCGCCGCCGTGTATCGCCCCGCCCTGGGCGG
CAAGGCTGGCCCGGTCGGCACCAGTTGCGTGAGCGGAAAGATGGCCGCTTCCCGGCCCTGCTGCAGGGAG
CTCAAAATGGAGGACGCGGCGCTCGGGAGAGCGGGCGGGTGAGTCACCCACACAAAGGAAAAGGGCCTTT
CCGTCCTCAGCCGTCGCTTCATGTGACTCCACGGAGTACCGGGCGCCGTCCAGGCACCTCGATTAGTTCT
CGAGCTTTTGGAGTACGTCGTCTTTAGGTTGGGGGGAGGGGTTTTATGCGATGGAGTTTCCCCACACTGA
GTGGGTGGAGACTGAAGTTAGGCCAGCTTGGCACTTGATGTAATTCTCCTTGGAATTTGCCCTTTTTGAG
TTTGGATCTTGGTTCATTCTCAAGCCTCAGACAGTGGTTCAAAGTTTTTTTCTTCCATTTCAGGTGTCGT
GAGGAATTAGCTTGGTACTAATACGACTCACTATAGGGAGACCCAAGCTGGCTAGGTAAGCTTGGTACCG
AGCTCGGATCCATGTACCCATACGATGTTCCAGATTACGCTGGTGGATCTGGAGGTTCTGGTGGAAGCGC
TATGGCGGTGTGTGCTCGCCTTTGCGGCGTGGGCCCGTCGCGCGGATGTCGGCGCCGCCAGCAGCGCCGG
GGCCCGGCCGAGACGGCGGCGGCCGACAGCGAGCCGGACACAGACCCCGAGGAGGAGCGCATCGAGGCTA
GCGCCGGGGTCGGGGGCGGCTTGTGCGCGGGCCCCTCGCCGCCGCCCCCGCGCTGCTCGCTGCTGGAGCT
GCCGGAGTATGGTGTTTGCGAAAACTTGCGGAAGCTGGAGATCACAGGCGTGTCTTGTCGGGACGTCTAT
GCGAAGCTGCTTCACCGATATAGACACATTTTGGGATTGTGGCAGCCAGATATCGGGCCATACGGAGGAC
TGCTGAACGTGGTGGTGGACGGCCTGTTCATCATCGGGTGGATGTACCTGCCTCCCCATGACCCCCACGT
CGATGACCCTATGAGATTCAAGCCTCTGTTCAGGATCCACCTGATGGAGAGGAAGGCTGCCACAGTGGAG
TGCATGTACGGCCACAAAGGGCCCCACCACGGCCACATCCAGATTGTGAAGAAGGATGAGTTCTCCACCA
AGTGCAACCAGACGGACCACCACAGGATGTCCGGCGGGAGGCAGGAGGAGTTTCGGACGTGGCTGAGGGA
GGAATGGGGGCGCACGCTGGAGGACATCTTCCACGAGCACATGCAGGAGCTCATCCTGATGAAGTTCATC
TACACCAGTCAGTACGACAACTGCCTGACCTACCGCCGCATCTACCTGCCGCCCAGCCGCCCCGACGACC
TCATCAAGCCTGGCCTCTTCAAAGGTACCTATGGCAGCCACGGCCTGGAGATTGTGATGCTCAGCTTCCA
CGGCCGGCGTGCCAGGGGCACCAAGATCACGGGCAACCCCAACATCCCCGCTGGGCAGCAGACAGTGGAG
ATCGACCTGAGGCATCGGATCCAGCTGCCCGACCTCGAGAACCAGCGCAACTTCAATGAGCTCTCCCGCA
TCGTCCTGGAGGTGCGCGAGAGGGTGCGCCAGGAGCAGCAGGAAGGCGGGCACGAGGCGGGCGAGGGTCG
TGGCCGGCAGGGCCCCCGGGAGTCCCAGCCAAGCCCTGCCCAGCCCAGGGCAGAGGCGCCCAGCAAGGGC
CCAGATGGGACACCTGGTGAGGATGGTGGCGAGCCTGGGGATGCCGTAGCTGCGGCCGAGCAGCCTGCCC
AGTGTGGGCAGGGGCAGCCGTTCGTGCTGCCCGTGGGCGTGAGCTCCAGGAATGAGGACTACCCCCGAAC
CTGCAGGATGTGTTTTTATGGCACAGGCCTCATCGCGGGCCACGGCTTCACCAGCCCTGAACGCACCCCC
GGGGTCTTCATCCTCTTCGATGAGGACCGCTTCGGGTTCGTCTGGCTGGAGCTGAAATCCTTCAGCCTGT
ACAGCCGGGTCCAGGCCACCTTCCGGAACGCAGATGCGCCGTCCCCACAGGCCTTCGATGAGATGCTCAA
GAACATTCAGTCCCTCACCTCCTGATCTAGACCCAGCTTTCTTGTACAAAGTGGTTGATATCCAGCACAG
TGGCGGCCGCTCGACAATCAACCTCTGGATTACAAAATTTGTGAAAGATTGACTGGTATTCTTAACTATG
TTGCTCCTTTTACGCTATGTGGATACGCTGCTTTAATGCCTTTGTATCATGCTATTGCTTCCCGTATGGC
TTTCATTTTCTCCTCCTTGTATAAATCCTGGTTGCTGTCTCTTTATGAGGAGTTGTGGCCCGTTGTCAGG
CAACGTGGCGTGGTGTGCACTGTGTTTGCTGACGCAACCCCCACTGGTTGGGGCATTGCCACCACCTGTC
AGCTCCTTTCCGGGACTTTCGCTTTCCCCCTCCCTATTGCCACGGCGGAACTCATCGCCGCCTGCCTTGC
CCGCTGCTGGACAGGGGCTCGGCTGTTGGGCACTGACAATTCCGTGGTGTTGTCGGGGAAGCTGACGTCC
TTTCCATGGCTGCTCGCCTGTGTTGCCACCTGGATTCTGCGCGGGACGTCCTTCTGCTACGTCCCTTCGG
CCCTCAATCCAGCGGACCTTCCTTCCCGCGGCCTGCTGCCGGCTCTGCGGCCTCTTCCGCGTCTTCGCCT
TCGCCCTCAGACGAGTCGGATCTCCCTTTGGGCCGCCTCCCCGCCTGGACCTGCAGGATTCTGCAGATAT
CCGGACTAGTGATCTAATTCTACCGGGTAGGGGAGGCGCTTTTCCCAAGGCAGTCTGGAGCATGCGCTTT
AGCAGCCCCGCTGGGCACTTGGCGCTACACAAGTGGCCTCTGGCCTCGCACACATTCCACATCCACCGGT
AGGCGCCAACCGGCTCCGTTCTTTGGTGGCCCCTTCGCGCCACCTTCTCCTCCTCCCCTAGTCAGGAAGT
CCCCCCCCGCCCCGCAGCTCGCGTCGTGCAGGACGTGACAAATGGAAGTAGCACGTCTCACTAGTCTCGT
GCAGATGGACAGCACCGCTGAGCAATGGAGGCGGGTAGGCCTTTGGGGCAGCGGCCAATAGCAGCTTTGC
TCCTTCGCTTTCTGGGCTCAGGGGCGGGGAGGGGGTGGGTCCGGGGGCGGGCTCAGGGGCGGGCTCAGGG
GCGGGGCGGGCGCCCGAAGGTCCTCCGGAGGCCCGGCATTCTGCACGCTTCAAAAGCGCACGTCTGCCGC
GCTGTTCTCCTCTTCCTCATCTCCGGGCCTTTCGACCTGCAGCCAATATGGGATCGGCCATTGAACAAGA
TGGATTGCACGCAGGTTCTCCGGCCGCTTGGGTGGAGAGGCTATTCGGCTATGACTGGGCACAACAGACA
ATCGGCTGCTCTGATGCCGCCGTGTTCCGGCTGTCAGCGCAGGGGCGCCCGGTTCTTTTTGTCAAGACCG
ACCTGTCCGGTGCCCTGAATGAACTGCAGGACGAGGCAGCGCGGCTATCGTGGCTGGCCACGACGGGCGT
TCCTTGCGCAGCTGTGCTCGACGTTGTCACTGAAGCGGGAAGGGACTGGCTGCTATTGGGCGAAGTGCCG
GGGCAGGATCTCCTGTCATCTCACCTTGCTCCTGCCGAGAAAGTATCCATCATGGCTGATGCAATGCGGC
GGCTGCATACGCTTGATCCGGCTACCTGCCCATTCGACCACCAAGCGAAACATCGCATCGAGCGAGCACG
TACTCGGATGGAAGCCGGTCTTGTCGATCAGGATGATCTGGACGAAGAGCATCAGGGGCTCGCGCCAGCC
GAACTGTTCGCCAGGCTCAAGGCGCGCATGCCCGACGGCGAGGATCTCGTCGTGACCCATGGCGATGCCT
GCTTGCCGAATATCATGGTGGAAAATGGCCGCTTTTCTGGATTCATCGACTGTGGCCGGCTGGGTGTGGC
GGACCGCTATCAGGACATAGCGTTGGCTACCCGTGATATTGCTGAAGAGCTTGGCGGCGAATGGGCTGAC
CGCTTCCTCGTGCTTTACGGTATCGCCGCTCCCGATTCGCAGCGCATCGCCTTCTATCGCCTTCTTGACG
AGTTCTTCTGAACGCGTCGCCCGCCCCACGACCCGCAGCGCCCGACCGAAAGGAGCGCACGACCCCATGC
ATCTCGAGGGCCCGGTACCTTTAAGACCAATGACTTACAAGGCAGCTGTAGATCTTAGCCACTTTTTAAA
AGAAAAGGGGGGACTGGAAGGGCTAGCTCACTCCCAACGAAGACAAGATCTGCTTTTTGCTTGTACTGGG
TCTCTCTGGTTAGACCAGATCTGAGCCTGGGAGCTCTCTGGCTAACTAGGGAACCCACTGCTTAAGCCTC
AATAAAGCTTGCCTTGAGTGCTTCAAGTAGTGTGTGCCCGTCTGTTGTGTGACTCTGGTAACTAGAGATC
CCTCAGACCCTTTTAGTCAGTGTGGAAAATCTCTAGCAGTAGTAGTTCATGTCATCTTATTATTCAGTAT
TTATAACTTGCAAAGAAATGAATATCAGAGAGTGAGAGGAACTTGTTTATTGCAGCTTATAATGGTTACA
AATAAAGCAATAGCATCACAAATTTCACAAATAAAGCATTTTTTTCACTGCATTCTAGTTGTGGTTTGTC
CAAACTCATCAATGTATCTTATCATGTCTGGCTCTAGCTATCCCGCCCCTAACTCCGCCCATCCCGCCCC
TAACTCCGCCCAGTTCCGCCCATTCTCCGCCCCATGGCTGACTAATTTTTTTTATTTATGCAGAGGCCGA
GGCCGCCTCGGCCTCTGAGCTATTCCAGAAGTAGTGAGGAGGCTTTTTTGGAGGCCTAGGGACGTACCCA
ATTCGCCCTATAGTGAGTCGTATTACGCGCGCTCACTGGCCGTCGTTTTACAACGTCGTGACTGGGAAAA
CCCTGGCGTTACCCAACTTAATCGCCTTGCAGCACATCCCCCTTTCGCCAGCTGGCGTAATAGCGAAGAG
GCCCGCACCGATCGCCCTTCCCAACAGTTGCGCAGCCTGAATGGCGAATGGG
[124 nt withheld, positions 8943-9066]
C
[91 nt withheld, positions 9068-9158]
A
[49 nt withheld, positions 9160-9208]
CCTTTGACGTTGGAGTCCACGTTCTTT
[37 nt withheld, positions 9236-9272]
ACCCTATCTCGGTCTATTCTTTTGATTTATAAGGGATTTTGCCGATTTCGGCCTATTGGTTAAAAAATGA
GCTGATTTAACAAAAATTTAACGCGAATTTTAACAAAATATTAACGCTTACAATTTAGGTGGCACTTTTC
GGGGAAATGTGCGCGGAACCCCTATTTGTTTATTTTTCTAAATACATTCAAATATGTATCCGCTCATGAG
ACAATAACCCTGATAAATGCTTCAATAATATTGAAAAAGGAAGAGTATGAGTATTCAACATTTCCGTGTC
GCCCTTATTCCCTTTTTTGCGGCATTTTGCCTTCCTGTTTTTGCTCACCCAGAAACGCTGGTGAAAGTAA
AAGATGCTGAAGATCAGTTGGGTGCACGAGTGGGTTACATCGAACTGGATCTCAACAGCGGTAAGATCCT
TGAGAGTTTTCGCCCCGAAGAACGTTTTCCAATGATGAGCACTTTTAAAGTTCTGCTATGTGGCGCGGTA
TTATCCCGTATTGACGCCGGGCAAGAGCAACTCGGTCGCCGCATACACTATTCTCAGAATGACTTGGTTG
AGTACTCACCAGTCACAGAAAAGCATCTTACGGATGGCATGACAGTAAGAGAATTATGCAGTGCTGCCAT
AACCATGAGTGATAACACTGCGGCCAACTTACTTCTGACAACGATCGGAGGACCGAAGGAGCTAACCGCT
TTTTTGCACAACATGGGGGATCATGTAACTCGCCTTGATCGTTGGGAACCGGAGCTGAATGAAGCCATAC
CAAACGACGAGCGTGACACCACGATGCCTGTAGCAATGGCAACAACGTTGCGCAAACTATTAACTGGCGA
ACTACTTACTCTAGCTTCCCGGCAACAATTAATAGACTGGATGGAGGCGGATAAAGTTGCAGGACCACTT
CTGCGCTCGGCCCTTCCGGCTGGCTGGTTTATTGCTGATAAATCTGGAGCCGGTGAGCGTGGGTCTCGCG
GTATCATTGCAGCACTGGGGCCAGATGGTAAGCCCTCCCGTATCGTAGTTATCTACACGACGGGGAGTCA
GGCAACTATGGATGAACGAAATAGACAGATCGCTGAGATAGGTGCCTCACTGATTAAGCATTGGTAACTG
TCAGACCAAGTTTACTCATATATACTTTAGATTGATTTAAAACTTCATTTTTAATTTAAAAGGATCTAGG
TGAAGATCCTTTTTGATAATCTCATGACCAAAATCCCTTAACGTGAGTTTTCGTTCCACTGAGCGTCAGA
CCCCGTAGAAAAGATCAAAGGATCTTC
Features (pLannotate 1.2.2; 33 found; start..end, strand, type, name):
      1..589     +  rep_origin     ori: high-copy-number ColE1/pMB1/pBR322/pUC origin of replication
    772..864     +  CDS            lacI (fragment): lac repressor; lacI; The lac repressor binds to the lac operator to inhibit transcription in E. coli. This inhibition can be relieved by adding lactose or isopropyl-β-D-thiogalactopyranoside (IPTG).
    877..898     +  protein_bind   CAP binding site: CAP binding activates transcription in the presence of cAMP. E. coli catabolite activator protein
    913..943     +  promoter       lac promoter: promoter for the E. coli lac operon
    951..967     +  protein_bind   lac operator: The lac repressor binds to the lac operator to inhibit transcription in E. coli. This inhibition can be relieved by adding lactose or isopropyl-β-D-thiogalactopyranoside (IPTG). lac repressor encoded by lacI
   1012..1030    +  promoter       T3 promoter: promoter for bacteriophage T3 RNA polymerase
   1058..1284    +  promoter       RSV promoter: Rous sarcoma virus enhancer/promoter
   1285..1465    +  LTR            5' LTR (truncated): truncated 5' long terminal repeat (LTR) from HIV-1
   1512..1637    +  misc_feature   HIV-1 Ψ: packaging signal of human immunodeficiency virus type 1
   1621..1984    +  CDS            HIV-1 gag (fragment): gag protein from human immunodeficiency virus 1; gag
   2130..2363    +  misc_feature   RRE: The Rev response element (RRE) of HIV-1 allows for Rev-dependent mRNA export from the nucleus to the cytoplasm.
   2740..2840    +  CDS            Rev (fragment): human immunodeficiency virus 1 (HIV-1) Rev protein; rev; enhances nuclear export of unspliced and incompletely spliced viral mRNAs
   2859..2975    +  misc_feature   cPPT/CTS: central polypurine tract and central termination sequence of HIV-1
   3009..3033    +  protein_bind   attB1: mutant version of attB; recombination site for the Gateway® BP reaction BP Clonase™
   3048..3066    +  enhancer       CMV enhancer (fragment): human cytomegalovirus immediate early enhancer
   3091..3157    +  CDS            small t antigen (fragment): SV40 (simian virus 40) small t antigen
   3164..4342    +  promoter       EF-1α promoter: strong constitutive promoter for human elongation factor EF-1α
   4359..4377    +  promoter       T7 promoter: promoter for bacteriophage T7 RNA polymerase
   4425..4451    +  CDS            3xHA (fragment): three tandem HA epitope tags
   4482..5972    +  CDS            FBXO31 (fragment): FBX31_HUMAN - Also known as FBX14, FBX31. Experimental evidence at protein level: Swiss-Prot protein existence level 1. Component of some SCF (SKP1-cullin-F-box) protein ligase complex that plays a central role in G1 arrest following DNA damage. Specifically recognizes phosphorylated cyclin-D1 (CCND1), promoting its ubiquitination and degradation by the proteasome, resulting in G1 arrest. May act as a tumor suppressor. From Homo sapiens (Human).
   5981..6005    -  protein_bind   attB2: mutant version of attB; recombination site for the Gateway® BP reaction BP Clonase™
   6036..6624    +  misc_feature   WPRE: woodchuck hepatitis virus posttranscriptional regulatory element
   6675..7174    +  promoter       PGK promoter: mouse phosphoglycerate kinase 1 promoter
   7188..7991    +  CDS            NeoR/KanR: aminoglycoside phosphotransferase from Tn5; aph(3')-II (or nptII); confers resistance to neomycin, kanamycin, and G418 (Geneticin®)
   8065..8202    +  CDS            nef (fragment): NEF_HV1LA - Experimental evidence at protein level: Swiss-Prot protein existence level 1. Extracellular Nef protein targets CD4(+) T-lymphocytes for apoptosis by interacting with CXCR4 surface receptors. From Human immunodeficiency virus type 1 group M subtype B (isolate Lai) (HIV-1).
   8188..8368    +  LTR            5' LTR (truncated): truncated 5' long terminal repeat (LTR) from HIV-1
   8440..8561    +  polyA_signal   SV40 poly(A) signal: SV40 polyadenylation signal
   8601..8736    +  rep_origin     SV40 ori: SV40 origin of replication
   8757..8775    -  promoter       T7 promoter: promoter for bacteriophage T7 RNA polymerase
   8783..8938    +  CDS            lacZα (fragment): LacZα fragment of β-galactosidase; lacZ fragment
   8943..9371    +  rep_origin     f1 ori (sequence partly withheld): f1 bacteriophage origin of replication; arrow indicates direction of (+) strand synthesis
   9424..9528    +  promoter       AmpR promoter: bla
   9529..10389   +  CDS            AmpR: β-lactamase; bla; confers resistance to ampicillin, carbenicillin, and related antibiotics
