[The description below was written by a language model from this plasmid's Addgene catalogue record and pLannotate feature annotations shown in this document.]
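Description:
pJC2729 (pLenti-X1-EF1A-HA-FBXO31(∆F-box, D334N)-PGK-Neo) is a lentiviral transfer plasmid of about 10.6 kb, built on the pLenti-X1 backbone, for stable expression of an epitope-tagged mutant of human FBXO31 in mammalian cells. It is maintained in E. coli through a high-copy ColE1/pUC-type origin with ampicillin selection (AmpR), and it also carries an f1 origin and an SV40 origin. The viral portion follows a third-generation layout. An RSV promoter replaces the U3 region to drive genomic RNA from a truncated HIV-1 5' LTR. This is followed by the Ψ packaging signal with a gag fragment, the Rev response element for Rev-dependent nuclear export, and the cPPT/CTS. A truncated 3' LTR and an SV40 polyadenylation signal close the unit.

Between the LTRs, an EF-1α promoter drives the FBXO31 coding sequence with an N-terminal HA tag. The whole promoter–insert segment is bracketed by attB1 and attB2 sites, which suggests it was assembled by Gateway recombination, although the record lists the cloning method as unknown. A WPRE downstream enhances transcript expression. A separate mouse PGK promoter drives NeoR, allowing G418 selection of transduced cells. FBXO31 is the substrate-recognition subunit of an SCF ubiquitin ligase. The insert carries an F-box deletion, which would be expected to uncouple it from the SKP1–cullin core, together with a D334N substitution whose functional effect the record does not state. The stated purpose is cDNA expression of affinity-tagged FBXO31, and the associated study concerns SCF-FBXO31 recognition of proteins bearing C-terminal amides.
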