Addgene plasmid #250261: pJC2729 - pLenti-X1-EF1A-HA-FBXO31(∆F-box, D334N)-PGK-Neo
Purpose: cDNA expression of affinity-tagged FBXO31 (HA-FBXO31(∆F-box, D334N)).
Depositing lab: Jacob Corn. Depositing organization: ETH Zurich (Swiss Federal Institute of Technology). Publication: C-terminal amides mark proteins for degradation via SCF-FBXO31. Muhar MF, Farnung J, Cernakova M, Hofmann R, Henneberg LT, Pfleiderer MM, Denoth-Lippuner A, Kalcic F, Nievergelt AS, Peters Al-Bayati M, Sidiropoulos ND, Beier V, Mann M, Jessberger S, Jinek M, Schulman BA, Bode JW, Corn JE. Nature. 2025 Feb;638(8050):519-527. doi: 10.1038/s41586-024-08475-w. PubMed 39880951.
Backbone
  Vector backbone: pLenti-X1
  Vector type: Mammalian Expression, Lentiviral
Growth in bacteria
  Bacterial resistance: Ampicillin, 100 μg/mL
  Growth temperature: 37°C
  Growth strain: NEB Stable
  Copy number: High Copy
Gene/Insert
  Gene/Insert name: FBXO31
  Species: H. sapiens (human)
  Mutation: ∆F-box, D334N
  Entrez Gene: FBXO31 (a.k.a. FBX14, FBXO14, Fbx31, MRT45, pp2386)
  Promoter: EF-1a
  Tag / fusion protein: HA (N terminal on insert)
  Cloning method: Unknown
Terms and licenses: Academic/Nonprofit Terms; Industry Terms: Not Available to Industry
How to cite: pJC2729 - pLenti-X1-EF1A-HA-FBXO31(∆F-box, D334N)-PGK-Neo was a gift from Jacob Corn (Addgene plasmid # 250261 ; http://n2t.net/addgene:250261 ; RRID:Addgene_250261)
